Addgene plasmid #216804: pET50_MDA5∆2CARD
Purpose: Expresses melanoma differentiation-associated protein 5 lacking its 2 CARD domains
Depositing lab: Sun Hur. Depositing organization: Boston Children's Hospital.
Backbone
  Vector backbone: pET50b
  Vector type: Bacterial Expression
Growth in bacteria
  Bacterial resistance: Kanamycin, 50 μg/mL
  Growth temperature: 37°C
  Growth strain: DH5alpha
  Copy number: High Copy
Gene/Insert
  Gene/Insert name: melanoma differentiation-associated protein 5 delta 2 CARD domains
  Species: H. sapiens (human)
  Mutation: ∆1-287
  Entrez Gene: IFIH1 (a.k.a. AGS7, Hlcd, IDDM19, IMD95, MDA-5, MDA5, RLR-2, SGMRT1)
  Cloning method: Restriction Enzyme; 5′ cloning site unknown (unknown if destroyed); 3′ cloning site unknown (unknown if destroyed)
  Sequencing primers: 5′ unknown
Terms and licenses: Academic/Nonprofit Terms; Industry Terms: Not Available to Industry
How to cite: pET50_MDA5∆2CARD was a gift from Sun Hur (Addgene plasmid # 216804 ; http://n2t.net/addgene:216804 ; RRID:Addgene_216804)
