[The description below was written by a language model from this plasmid's Addgene catalogue record and pLannotate feature annotations shown in this document.]
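Description:
pET50_MDA5∆2CARD is a bacterial expression plasmid built on the pET50b backbone for producing a truncated form of human MDA5 (melanoma differentiation-associated protein 5, encoded by IFIH1) in E. coli. The insert lacks residues 1–287, removing the two N-terminal CARD signalling domains. MDA5 is a cytoplasmic innate immune sensor of viral RNA, including long double-stranded RNA, and signals through MAVS. The plasmid is selected with kanamycin (aph(3')-Ia) and replicates from a ColE1/pMB1-type origin. It also carries the pBR322-derived rop gene and bom region, so although the catalogue lists it as high copy, the presence of rop would normally moderate copy number. An f1 origin and short, non-functional remnants of a tetracycline resistance gene are also annotated in the backbone.

Expression is driven by a T7 promoter with an adjacent lac operator and the T7 gene 10 ribosome binding site, and ends at a T7 terminator. A plasmid-borne lacI gene supplies repressor, so transcription requires a host providing T7 RNA polymerase and is inducible with IPTG. The open reading frame encodes an N-terminal NusA solubility partner, a His tag for metal-affinity purification and an HRV 3C (PreScission) protease site immediately upstream of the MDA5 fragment, which allows the fusion partner and tag to be cleaved off after purification. An S-tag and a fragment of a SET1 solubility tag are annotated downstream of the insert, but the record does not show whether these are translated in frame with MDA5 or lie beyond a stop codon. The cloning sites used are not recorded. The design suits the preparation of soluble recombinant MDA5∆2CARD for in vitro work, although the record states no purpose beyond expression of the protein.
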