Features (pLannotate 1.2.2; 22 found; start..end, strand, type, name):
     21..68      -  terminator     T7 terminator: transcription terminator for bacteriophage T7 RNA polymerase
     76..119     -  CDS            SET1 (fragment): solubility-enhancement tag derived from T7 phage gene 10B
    163..207     -  CDS            S-Tag: affinity and epitope tag derived from pancreatic ribonuclease A
    259..2475    -  CDS            IFIH1 (fragment): IFIH1_HUMAN - Also known as MDA5, RH116. Experimental evidence at protein level: Swiss-Prot protein existence level 1. Innate immune receptor which acts as a cytoplasmic sensor of viral nucleic acids and plays a major role in sensing viral infection and in the activation of a cascade of antiviral responses including the induction of type I interferons and proinflammatory cytokines. Its ligands include mRNA lacking 2'-O-methylation at their 5' cap and long- dsRNA (>1 kb in length). Upon ligand binding it associates with mitochondria antiviral signaling protein (MAVS/IPS1) which activates the IK
   2479..2502    -  CDS            HRV 3C site: recognition and cleavage site for human rhinovirus 3C and PreScission proteases
   2512..2529    -  CDS            7xHis (fragment): 6xHis affinity tag
   2545..4029    -  CDS            NusA: transcription elongation protein (N utilization substance protein A); nusA; highly soluble in E. coli
   4073..4095    -  RBS            RBS: efficient ribosome binding site from bacteriophage T7 gene 10 (Olins and Rangwala, 1989)
   4110..4134    -  protein_bind   lac operator: The lac repressor binds to the lac operator to inhibit transcription in E. coli. This inhibition can be relieved by adding lactose or isopropyl-β-D-thiogalactopyranoside (IPTG). lac repressor encoded by lacI
   4135..4153    -  promoter       T7 promoter: promoter for bacteriophage T7 RNA polymerase
   4179..4458    +  CDS            TcR (fragment): tetracycline efflux protein; tet; confers resistance to tetracycline
   4466..4543    +  promoter       lacI promoter: lacI
   4544..5626    +  CDS            lacI: lac repressor; lacI; The lac repressor binds to the lac operator to inhibit transcription in E. coli. This inhibition can be relieved by adding lactose or isopropyl-β-D-thiogalactopyranoside (IPTG).
   5639..5660    +  protein_bind   CAP binding site: CAP binding activates transcription in the presence of cAMP. E. coli catabolite activator protein
   5675..5739    +  CDS            TcR (fragment): tetracycline efflux protein; tet; confers resistance to tetracycline
   5801..6181    -  CDS            YPB1_ECOLX: Protein predicted: Swiss-Prot protein existence level 4. From Escherichia coli.
   6198..6389    +  CDS            rop: Rop protein, which maintains plasmids at low copy number; rop
   6491..6630    +  misc_feature   bom: basis of mobility region from pBR322
   6816..7404    -  rep_origin     ori: high-copy-number ColE1/pMB1/pBR322/pUC origin of replication
   7526..8341    +  CDS            KanR: aminoglycoside phosphotransferase; aph(3')-Ia; confers resistance to kanamycin in bacteria or G418 (Geneticin®) in eukaryotes
   8350..8407    -  promoter       AmpR promoter (fragment): bla
   8460..8888    -  rep_origin     f1 ori (sequence partly withheld): f1 bacteriophage origin of replication; arrow indicates direction of (+) strand synthesis
>Addgene plasmid #216804 | pET50_MDA5∆2CARD | addgene full sequence | sequence record 428835 | Addgene NGS Result
GATATAGTTCCTCCTTTCAGCAAAAAACCCCTCAAGACCCGTTTAGAGGCCCCAAGGGGTTATGCTAGTT
ATTGCTCAGCGGTGGCAGCAGCCAACTCAGCTTCCTTTCGGGCTTTGTTTAGCAGCCTAGGTTAATTAAG
CCTCGAGAGCAGCAGAAGTAGAGCTGTCCATGTGCTGGCGTTCGAATTTAGCAGCAGCGGTTTCTTTACT
ACCGCGTGGCACCAGAGCGAGCTCTGCGGCCGCAAGCTTGTCGACCTAATCCTCATCACTAAATAAACAG
CATTCTGAATAGTCAAGATTGGGAAATGTGATAGGTAATTCTACCCACTTTTTGTATTGTTTCTTTGTTG
AATTATTTTTGAAAACCACTACAAAATTCCTTATTTTGAGACAAGGCAAATCTAAGCCTTTGTGCACCAT
CATTGTTCCCCAAGCCTGGCCACATTTGCAGATGATTTCACCATTTATTTGATAGTCGGCACACTTCTTT
TGCAGTGTTTTGTTTTCTCTTACAATGTAAAGTTCCTTGAATTCTGGGGTCATATTGACGTGATGCATTT
TCTCAATTACATGGATATCTTCCCCAGAACAGGCTAGCACACTGCAGTTTTTGCAAAGGAAAGTTATTAG
TGATGGGTTATTCTTGTAATGCTTGGCAATATTTCTCTTGGTTTTCATTTTCTTTTCCATTATACTTTGC
ATCTGTAATTCCAAAATCTTATGAGCATACTCCTCTGGTTTCATATTTTGAACACAATGTATAGCTTTAT
ACATCATCTTCTCTCGGAAATCATTAACTGTCTCACGTTCGATAACTCCTGAACCACTGTGAGCAACCAG
GACGTAGGTGCTCTCATCAGCTCTGGCTCGACCACGGGCCTGGACCATGGCTATTTCATTGGTGACGAGA
CCATAACGGATAACAATGTTACATTCTTTAATATCCAGACCTTCTTCTGCCACTGTGGTAGCGATAAGCA
GATTTATTTTTCCAGTGCGAAATTTACTAATGACTTCTTTTTGTTCATTCTGTGTCATGGGTTTGAACTC
ACTGCTGTGTCCAGCTCCAATCAGATGGTGGGCTTTGACTCCTACTTCAGCAAATTTTTCATTTTCAGTA
ATCCACTGGGAAAGCGCATATGCACTCTGTCGTGTTTTTGTAAAGATTATTCCTCGTGCTGATTCCTCAG
TCCTAGTATATTGCTCCATTATGGTATTTCTTAATTTGGTCAGCTTTTCATTTTCATATTCTGGGTTTTC
AGCCAGCCTTTTCAACATTTTATTGTTTTCAAAAAATAAAGTCATGAGAAATCTATCTGTTTCATCCAGT
TTCAAAGGTTTCTTTAAATCATCCTCATCTTCATCACCATCACAATACTCATCATCACCACCCTCATCAC
TATCATCTTCTATGACTGCAAACTTCTTATCTTTCTCTTCATTATAGAAAGTTTCAAGATGAGTATACGC
ATCTATCATTCGAATTGTGTCATTAATTTGTAGGGCCTCATTGTACTTCCTCAAATGTTCTGCACAAACA
CGTTCTTTGCGATTTCCTTCTTTTGCAGCTTTTTTTTCCATTTGAATGGCCCATTGTTCATAGGGTTGAG
TTCCAAAATCTGACATTGGACTCATTTGACAATAAGTTTGAATCCTTGTCATTATTTCTAGAAGTTTCTC
TTTAAATGGATCTTCTCTGGTTGCATCTGCAATGGCAAACTTCTTGCATGGCTCCTGTATTTGGTTTTTC
AGTTGATCAAGGTTTTCTTTAACAGTTTTAATAGTAAATGCATCAAGATTGGCACATAGTTTTAAAATGT
GTTCTTCAGCTTTGGCTTGCTTCGTGGCCCCTCCAACACCAGGTGAAGCTGTTAGTCCCAGTATCTGAGG
AAGGGGAATCACTGGTTTGTTTTCTTTCTTGAGTCTATTGTTTTTCAACTTCTGCATCAAATAATGCCTC
ATGATGTTATTATACACTGCTTCTTTGTTGGTGTGATGACATTCATCAATGATAATGAGGGAAAAGTCTG
ACAATTGAACACCAGCATCTTCTCCATTTTCCAAGTTTAAGAGGGAGTTTTCAAGGATTTGAGCTGTACT
GATAATAATATCACAGGACTTGACAACTTCTGGAAATGATATTTTCAGTTGGGTATCACCACTTAATCCA
ATAACACGATACCATTTCTTCAAAAATGGTTGGAACTCCTTGCGGAAGAGCTGTTCAACTAGCAGTACCT
TATTGACAAGAACTATAACTTTTCCAGGCTCAGATGCTTTTTTCTTCTTGTCTAAGTGATCCTTGGCAAT
GTAAACAGCCACTCTGGTTTTTCCACTCCCTGTAGGGAGGCAGATGATGATATTCTTCCCTTCCAAGGCT
GGCTGGGCAACTTCCATTTGGTAAGGCCTGAGCTGGAGTTCTGGCTCCGGGGATGCTCTTGCTGCCACAT
TCTCTTCATCTGAATCACTTCCCATCCCGGGTCCCTGAAAGAGGACTTCAAGAGCCGCGGAGTGATGGTG
ATGGTGATGACCAGAACCACTAGTCGCTTCGTCACCGAACCAGCAAATATTACGGGCAGCCATAATCAGT
GCTCCGGCTTTTTCGTCGGTCAACCCTTCGATATCAGCCAGATCATCAATGCCCTGTTCGGCGAGATCTT
CCAGCGTACAAACGCCACGGGCGGCCAGTTTGAATGCCAAATCACGATCTACCCCTTCAAGGTTCAGCAG
ATCGTCAGCCGGTTTGTTATCACCGAGGCTTTCTTCCTGGGCCTGTGCAATGGTGGCCAGTGCATTTTTA
GCACGCTCGCGCAGTGCTTCAACGGTCGGCTCATCAAGGCCTTCGATTTCCAACAGCTCTTTCATCGGCA
CATAGGCCAATTCTTCCAGCGTCGAGAAGCCTTCTTCTACCAGAACAGTCGCGAAGTCTTCGTCGATGTC
GAGATATTTGGTGAAGGTGTCGATCGCTGCGTGCGCTTCCGCCTGATGCTTAGCTTGCAGGTCGTCAACG
GTCATCACGTTGAGTTCCCAACCGCTCAGTTGCGAAGCCAGACGCACGTTCTGACCGTTACGGCCAATCG
CCTGCGCCAGATTACCGGCTTCAACGGCGATGTCCATGGTGTGTTTATCTTCATCCACCACGATAGAAGC
AACGTCTGCCGGTGCCATTGCGTTAATCACGAACTGCGCCGGGTTATCATCCCACAGGACGATATCGATA
CGCTCGCCACCCAGTTCAGTAGACACCGCCTGAACACGCGCGCCACGCATACCTACGCAAGCACCTACCG
GATCGATACGTTTATCGTTGGTTTTCACCGCGATTTTCGCACGAGAACCCGGATCGCGAGCCGCTGCTTT
AATTTCAATCACTTCTTCGCCGATTTCTGGCACTTCAATACGGAACAGTTCGATCAGCATTTCCGGCTTG
GAACGAGTGACGAACAGTTGCGCGCCACGCGCTTCCGGGCGAACGGAATAGAGCACGCCACGAACGCGGT
CGCCAGGGCGGAAGTTTTCACGCGGCAGCATATCTTCGCGCAGGATCACGGCTTCAGCGTTGTTGCCCAG
ATCCAGAGAGATGTTGTCGCGGTTTACTTTTTTCACCACGCCGGTGATGATTTCACCTTCGTGTTCACGG
AACTGATCAACCACCATCGCACGTTCGGCTTCACGCACTTTCTGCACGATAACCTGTTTTGCCGTCTGGG
TAGTGATACGGTCAAAGGTAACAGACTCAATCTGATCTTCAACGTAATCGCCCAGGTTCAGGCTTTCATC
TTCATAACGTGCGGCTTCAAGGGTGATTTCCTTGGTCGGCTGGGTGACTTCATCAACAACTAACCAGCGA
CGGAAAGTGTCAAAATCACCGCTTTTGCGATCGATCTGTACGCGGACGTCGATCTCTTGTTCATATTTTT
TCTTTGTTGCTGTCGCCAGCGCGCTTTCCAATGCTTCGAAAATCTTCTCGCGAGGTAGCGCCTTTTCATT
GGATACGGCTTCAACTACAGCCAAAATTTCTTTGTTCATACTAGAATGGTGATGGTGGTGATGGCTGCTG
CCCATATGTATATCTCCTTCTTAAAGTTAAACAAAATTATTTCTAGAGGGGAATTGTTATCCGCTCACAA
TTCCCCTATAGTGAGTCGTATTAATTTCGCGGGATCGAGATCGATCTCGATCCTCTACGCCGGACGCATC
GTGGCCGGCATCACCGGCGCCACAGGTGCGGTTGCTGGCGCCTATATCGCCGACATCACCGATGGGGAAG
ATCGGGCTCGCCACTTCGGGCTCATGAGCGCTTGTTTCGGCGTGGGTATGGTGGCAGGCCCCGTGGCCGG
GGGACTGTTGGGCGCCATCTCCTTGCATGCACCATTCCTTGCGGCGGCGGTGCTCAACGGCCTCAACCTA
CTACTGGGCTGCTTCCTAATGCAGGAGTCGCATAAGGGAGAGCGTCGAGATCCCGGACACCATCGAATGG
CGCAAAACCTTTCGCGGTATGGCATGATAGCGCCCGGAAGAGAGTCAATTCAGGGTGGTGAATGTGAAAC
CAGTAACGTTATACGATGTCGCAGAGTATGCCGGTGTCTCTTATCAGACCGTTTCCCGCGTGGTGAACCA
GGCCAGCCACGTTTCTGCGAAAACGCGGGAAAAAGTGGAAGCGGCGATGGCGGAGCTGAATTACATTCCC
AACCGCGTGGCACAACAACTGGCGGGCAAACAGTCGTTGCTGATTGGCGTTGCCACCTCCAGTCTGGCCC
TGCACGCGCCGTCGCAAATTGTCGCGGCGATTAAATCTCGCGCCGATCAACTGGGTGCCAGCGTGGTGGT
GTCGATGGTAGAACGAAGCGGCGTCGAAGCCTGTAAAGCGGCGGTGCACAATCTTCTCGCGCAACGCGTC
AGTGGGCTGATCATTAACTATCCGCTGGATGACCAGGATGCCATTGCTGTGGAAGCTGCCTGCACTAATG
TTCCGGCGTTATTTCTTGATGTCTCTGACCAGACACCCATCAACAGTATTATTTTCTCCCATGAAGACGG
TACGCGACTGGGCGTGGAGCATCTGGTCGCATTGGGTCACCAGCAAATCGCGCTGTTAGCGGGCCCATTA
AGTTCTGTCTCGGCGCGTCTGCGTCTGGCTGGCTGGCATAAATATCTCACTCGCAATCAAATTCAGCCGA
TAGCGGAACGGGAAGGCGACTGGAGTGCCATGTCCGGTTTTCAACAAACCATGCAAATGCTGAATGAGGG
CATCGTTCCCACTGCGATGCTGGTTGCCAACGATCAGATGGCGCTGGGCGCAATGCGCGCCATTACCGAG
TCCGGGCTGCGCGTTGGTGCGGACATCTCGGTAGTGGGATACGACGATACCGAAGACAGCTCATGTTATA
TCCCGCCGTTAACCACCATCAAACAGGATTTTCGCCTGCTGGGGCAAACCAGCGTGGACCGCTTGCTGCA
ACTCTCTCAGGGCCAGGCGGTGAAGGGCAATCAGCTGTTGCCCGTCTCACTGGTGAAAAGAAAAACCACC
CTGGCGCCCAATACGCAAACCGCCTCTCCCCGCGCGTTGGCCGATTCATTAATGCAGCTGGCACGACAGG
TTTCCCGACTGGAAAGCGGGCAGTGAGCGCAACGCAATTAATGTAAGTTAGCTCACTCATTAGGCACCGG
GATCTCGACCGATGCCCTTGAGAGCCTTCAACCCAGTCAGCTCCTTCCGGTGGGCGCGGGGCATGACTAG
CATGATCGTGCTCCTGTCGTTGAGGACCCGGCTAGGCTGGCGGGGTTGCCTTACTGGTTAGCAGAATGAA
TCACCGATACGCGAGCGAACGTGAAGCGACTGCTGCTGCAAAACGTCTGCGACCTGAGCAACAACATGAA
TGGTCTTCGGTTTCCGTGTTTCGTAAAGTCTGGAAACGCGGAAGTCAGCGCCCTGCACCATTATGTTCCG
GATCTGCATCGCAGGATGCTGCTGGCTACCCTGTGGAACACCTACATCTGTATTAACGAAGCGCTGGCAT
TGACCCTGAGTGATTTTTCTCTGGTCCCGCCGCATCCATACCGCCAGTTGTTTACCCTCACAACGTTCCA
GTAACCGGGCATGTTCATCATCAGTAACCCGTATCGTGAGCATCCTCTCTCGTTTCATCGGTATCATTAC
CCCCATGAACAGAAATCCCCCTTACACGGAGGCATCAGTGACCAAACAGGAAAAAACCGCCCTTAACATG
GCCCGCTTTATCAGAAGCCAGACATTAACGCTTCTGGAGAAACTCAACGAGCTGGACGCGGATGAACAGG
CAGACATCTGTGAATCGCTTCACGACCACGCTGATGAGCTTTACCGCAGCTGCCTCGCGCGTTTCGGTGA
TGACGGTGAAAACCTCTGACACATGCAGCTCCCGGAGACGGTCACAGCTTGTCTGTAAGCGGATGCCGGG
AGCAGACAAGCCCGTCAGGGCGCGTCAGCGGGTGTTGGCGGGTGTCGGGGCGCAGCCATGACCCAGTCAC
GTAGCGATAGCGGAGTGTATACTGGCTTAACTATGCGGCATCAGAGCAGATTGTACTGAGAGTGCACCAT
TGCGGTGTGAAATACCGCACAGATGCGTAAGGAGAAAATACCGCATCAGGCGCTCTTCCGCTTCCTCGCT
CACTGACTCGCTGCGCTCGGTCGTTCGGCTGCGGCGAGCGGTATCAGCTCACTCAAAGGCGGTAATACGG
TTATCCACAGAATCAGGGGATAACGCAGGAAAGAACATGTGAGCAAAAGGCCAGCAAAAGGCCAGGAACC
GTAAAAAGGCCGCGTTGCTGGCGTTTTTCCATAGGCTCCGCCCCCCTGACGAGCATCACAAAAATCGACG
CTCAAGTCAGAGGTGGCGAAACCCGACAGGACTATAAAGATACCAGGCGTTTCCCCCTGGAAGCTCCCTC
GTGCGCTCTCCTGTTCCGACCCTGCCGCTTACCGGATACCTGTCCGCCTTTCTCCCTTCGGGAAGCGTGG
CGCTTTCTCATAGCTCACGCTGTAGGTATCTCAGTTCGGTGTAGGTCGTTCGCTCCAAGCTGGGCTGTGT
GCACGAACCCCCCGTTCAGCCCGACCGCTGCGCCTTATCCGGTAACTATCGTCTTGAGTCCAACCCGGTA
AGACACGACTTATCGCCACTGGCAGCAGCCACTGGTAACAGGATTAGCAGAGCGAGGTATGTAGGCGGTG
CTACAGAGTTCTTGAAGTGGTGGCCTAACTACGGCTACACTAGAAGGACAGTATTTGGTATCTGCGCTCT
GCTGAAGCCAGTTACCTTCGGAAAAAGAGTTGGTAGCTCTTGATCCGGCAAACAAACCACCGCTGGTAGC
GGTGGTTTTTTTGTTTGCAAGCAGCAGATTACGCGCAGAAAAAAAGGATCTCAAGAAGATCCTTTGATCT
TTTCTACGGGGTCTGACGCTCAGTGGAACGAAAACTCACGTTAAGGGATTTTGGTCATGAACAATAAAAC
TGTCTGCTTACATAAACAGTAATACAAGGGGTGTTATGAGCCATATTCAACGGGAAACGTCTTGCTCTAG
GCCGCGATTAAATTCCAACATGGATGCTGATTTATATGGGTATAAATGGGCTCGCGATAATGTCGGGCAA
TCAGGTGCGACAATCTATCGATTGTATGGGAAGCCCGATGCGCCAGAGTTGTTTCTGAAACATGGCAAAG
GTAGCGTTGCCAATGATGTTACAGATGAGATGGTCAGACTAAACTGGCTGACGGAATTTATGCCTCTTCC
GACCATCAAGCATTTTATCCGTACTCCTGATGATGCATGGTTACTCACCACTGCGATCCCCGGCAAAACA
GCATTCCAGGTATTAGAAGAATATCCTGATTCAGGTGAAAATATTGTTGATGCGCTGGCAGTGTTCCTGC
GCCGGTTGCATTCGATTCCTGTTTGTAATTGTCCTTTTAACAGTGATCGCGTATTTCGTCTCGCTCAGGC
GCAATCACGAATGAATAACGGTTTGGTTGATGCGAGTGATTTTGATGACGAGCGTAATGGCTGGCCTGTT
GAACAAGTCTGGAAAGAAATGCATAAACTTTTGCCATTCTCACCGGATTCAGTCGTCACTCATGGTGATT
TCTCACTTGATAACCTTATTTTTGACGAGGGGAAATTAATAGGTTGTATTGATGTTGGACGAGTCGGAAT
CGCAGACCGATACCAGGATCTTGCCATCCTATGGAACTGCCTCGGTGAGTTTTCTCCTTCATTACAGAAA
CGGCTTTTTCAAAAATATGGTATTGATAATCCTGATATGAATAAATTGCAGTTTCATTTGATGCTCGATG
AGTTTTTCTAAGAATTAATTCATGAGCGGATACATATTTGAATGTATTTAGAAAAATAAACAAATAGGGG
TTCCGCGCACATTTCCCCGAAAAGTGCCACCTAAATTGTAAGCGTTAATATTTTGTTAAAATTCGCGTTA
AATTTTTGTTAAATCAGCTCATTTTTTAACCAATAGGCCGAAATCGGCAAAATCCCTTATAAATCAAAAG
AATAGACCGAGATAGGGT
[37 nt withheld, positions 8559-8595]
AAAGAACGTGGACTCCAACGTCAAAGG
[49 nt withheld, positions 8623-8671]
T
[91 nt withheld, positions 8673-8763]
G
[124 nt withheld, positions 8765-8888]
CCCATTCGCCAATCCG
